LOCUS       CIRTS-6_(27-03):_Bdef-T 4931 bp ds-DNA circular 30-NOV-2018
DEFINITION  .
FEATURES             Location/Qualifiers
     misc_feature    2892..2894
                     /label="D92R"
                     /ApEinfo_revcolor=#d59687
                     /ApEinfo_fwdcolor=#d59687
     misc_feature    2427..2564
                     /label="B-defensin"
                     /ApEinfo_revcolor=#b1ff67
                     /ApEinfo_fwdcolor=#b1ff67
     misc_feature    2766..2768
                     /label="K50T"
                     /ApEinfo_revcolor=#faac61
                     /ApEinfo_fwdcolor=#faac61
     misc_feature    2673..2675
                     /label="E19S"
                     /ApEinfo_revcolor=#b7e6d7
                     /ApEinfo_fwdcolor=#b7e6d7
     gene            join(4313..4931,1..176)
                     /label="kanR gene"
                     /ApEinfo_revcolor=#b7e6d7
                     /ApEinfo_fwdcolor=#b7e6d7
     misc_feature    complement(2598..2632)
                     /label="SR455"
                     /ApEinfo_revcolor=#ff9ccd
                     /ApEinfo_fwdcolor=#ff9ccd
     misc_feature    2931..2963
                     /label="HIV NES"
                     /ApEinfo_revcolor=#ff9ccd
                     /ApEinfo_fwdcolor=#ff9ccd
     misc_feature    2889..2891
                     /label="S91K"
                     /ApEinfo_revcolor=#c6c9d1
                     /ApEinfo_fwdcolor=#c6c9d1
     misc_feature    3321..3590
                     /label="aa101-200"
                     /ApEinfo_revcolor=#ff9ccd
                     /ApEinfo_fwdcolor=#ff9ccd
     misc_feature    complement(3591..3611)
                     /label="SR586"
                     /ApEinfo_revcolor=#c6c9d1
                     /ApEinfo_fwdcolor=#c6c9d1
     CDS             2964..3017
                     /label="GGS"
                     /ApEinfo_revcolor=#808000
                     /ApEinfo_fwdcolor=#808000
     promoter        1389..2130
                     /label="CMV immediate/early promoter"
                     /ApEinfo_revcolor=#85dae9
                     /ApEinfo_fwdcolor=#85dae9
     misc_feature    3018..3590
                     /label="N-termY2"
                     /ApEinfo_revcolor=#84b0dc
                     /ApEinfo_fwdcolor=#84b0dc
     misc_feature    2760..2762
                     /label="S48Q"
                     /ApEinfo_revcolor=#75c6a9
                     /ApEinfo_fwdcolor=#75c6a9
     rep_origin      345..381
                     /label="ColE1-derived rep origin"
                     /ApEinfo_revcolor=#ff9ccd
                     /ApEinfo_fwdcolor=#ff9ccd
     misc_feature    complement(2896..2929)
                     /label="SR585"
                     /ApEinfo_revcolor=#c7b0e3
                     /ApEinfo_fwdcolor=#c7b0e3
     misc_feature    2898..2900
                     /label="I94P"
                     /ApEinfo_revcolor=#84b0dc
                     /ApEinfo_fwdcolor=#84b0dc
     misc_feature    2401..2426
                     /label="SR950"
                     /ApEinfo_revcolor=#ff9ccd
                     /ApEinfo_fwdcolor=#ff9ccd
     misc_feature    2763..2765
                     /label="L49R"
                     /ApEinfo_revcolor=#f8d3a9
                     /ApEinfo_fwdcolor=#f8d3a9
     misc_feature    1052..1337
                     /label="Cer region"
                     /ApEinfo_revcolor=#ff9ccd
                     /ApEinfo_fwdcolor=#ff9ccd
     misc_feature    2401..2426
                     /label="SR454"
                     /ApEinfo_revcolor=#f58a5e
                     /ApEinfo_fwdcolor=#f58a5e
     misc_feature    2754..2756
                     /label="S46P"
                     /ApEinfo_revcolor=#c6c9d1
                     /ApEinfo_fwdcolor=#c6c9d1
     CDS             join(4313..4931,1..176)
                     /label="kanR CDS"
                     /ApEinfo_revcolor=#9eafd2
                     /ApEinfo_fwdcolor=#9eafd2
     misc_feature    2608..2643
                     /label="SR456"
                     /ApEinfo_revcolor=#b1ff67
                     /ApEinfo_fwdcolor=#b1ff67
     misc_feature    2619..2924
                     /label="TBP 6.7"
                     /ApEinfo_revcolor=#ffef86
                     /ApEinfo_fwdcolor=#ffef86
     misc_feature    2565..2963
                     /label="SR923"
                     /ApEinfo_revcolor=#84b0dc
                     /ApEinfo_fwdcolor=#84b0dc
     misc_feature    3784..4005
                     /label="SV40 late polyadenylation signal"
                     /ApEinfo_revcolor=#faac61
                     /ApEinfo_fwdcolor=#faac61
     intron          2245..2377
                     /label="chimeric intron"
                     /ApEinfo_revcolor=#faac61
                     /ApEinfo_fwdcolor=#faac61
     misc_feature    2905..2947
                     /label="SR584"
                     /ApEinfo_revcolor=#ffef86
                     /ApEinfo_fwdcolor=#ffef86
     misc_feature    2769..2771
                     /label="M51P"
                     /ApEinfo_revcolor=#c7b0e3
                     /ApEinfo_fwdcolor=#c7b0e3
ORIGIN
        1 tcgactgtgg ccggctgggt gtggcggacc gctatcagga catagcgttg gctacccgtg
       61 atattgctga agagcttggc ggcgaatggg ctgaccgctt cctcgtgctt tacggtatcg
      121 ccgctcccga ttcgcagcgc atcgccttct atcgccttct tgacgagttc ttctgagcgg
      181 gactctgggg ttcgaaatga ccgaccaagc gacgcccaac cggtatcagc tcactcaaag
      241 gcggtaatac ggttatccac agaatcaggg gataacgcag gaaagaacat gtgagcaaaa
      301 ggccagcaaa aggccaggaa ccgtaaaaag gccgcgttgc tggcgttttt ccataggctc
      361 cgcccccctg acgagcatca caaaaatcga cgctcaagtc agaggtggcg aaacccgaca
      421 ggactataaa gataccaggc gtttccccct ggaagctccc tcgtgcgctc tcctgttccg
      481 accctgccgc ttaccggata cctgtccgcc tttctccctt cgggaagcgt ggcgctttct
      541 catagctcac gctgtaggta tctcagttcg gtgtaggtcg ttcgctccaa gctgggctgt
      601 gtgcacgaac cccccgttca gcccgaccgc tgcgccttat ccggtaacta tcgtcttgag
      661 tccaacccgg taagacacga cttatcgcca ctggcagcag ccactggtaa caggattagc
      721 agagcgaggt atgtaggcgg tgctacagag ttcttgaagt ggtggcctaa ctacggctac
      781 actagaagga cagtatttgg tatctgcgct ctgctgaagc cagttacctt cggaaaaaga
      841 gttggtagct cttgatccgg caaacaaacc accgctggta gcggtggttt ttttgtttgc
      901 aagcagcaga ttacgcgcag aaaaaaagga tttcaagaag atcctttgat cttttctacg
      961 gggtctgacg ctcagtggaa cgaaaactca cgttaaggga ttttggtcat gagattatca
     1021 aaaaggatct tcacctagat ccttttatag tccggaaata caggaacgca cgctggatgg
     1081 cccttcgctg ggatggtgaa accatgaaaa atggcagctt cagtggatta agtgggggta
     1141 atgtggcctg taccctctgg ttgcataggt attcatacgg ttaaaattta tcaggcgcga
     1201 ttgcggcagt ttttcgggtg gtttgttgcc atttttacct gtctgctgcc gtgatcgcgc
     1261 tgaacgcgtt ttagcggtgc gtacaattaa gggattatgg taaatccact tactgtctgc
     1321 cctcgtagcc atcgagataa accgcagtac tccggccacg atgcgtccgg cgtagaggat
     1381 cgagatcttc aatattggcc attagccata ttattcattg gttatatagc ataaatcaat
     1441 attggctatt ggccattgca tacgttgtat ctatatcata atatgtacat ttatattggc
     1501 tcatgtccaa tatgaccgcc atgttggcat tgattattga ctagttatta atagtaatca
     1561 attacggggt cattagttca tagcccatat atggagttcc gcgttacata acttacggta
     1621 aatggcccgc ctggctgacc gcccaacgac ccccgcccat tgacgtcaat aatgacgtat
     1681 gttcccatag taacgccaat agggactttc cattgacgtc aatgggtgga gtatttacgg
     1741 taaactgccc acttggcagt acatcaagtg tatcatatgc caagtccgcc ccctattgac
     1801 gtcaatgacg gtaaatggcc cgcctggcat tatgcccagt acatgacctt acgggacttt
     1861 cctacttggc agtacatcta cgtattagtc atcgctatta ccatggtgat gcggttttgg
     1921 cagtacacca atgggcgtgg atagcggttt gactcacggg gatttccaag tctccacccc
     1981 attgacgtca atgggagttt gttttggcac caaaatcaac gggactttcc aaaatgtcgt
     2041 aataaccccg ccccgttgac gcaaatgggc ggtaggcgtg tacggtggga ggtctatata
     2101 agcagagctg gtttagtgaa ccgtcagatc actagaagct ttattgcggt agtttatcac
     2161 agttaaattg ctaacgcagt cagtgcttct gacacaacag tctcgaactt aagctgcaga
     2221 agttggtcgt gaggcactgg gcaggtaagt atcaaggtta caagacaggt ttaaggagac
     2281 caatagaaac tgggcttgtc gagacagaga agactcttgc gtttctgata ggcacctatt
     2341 ggtcttactg acatccactt tgcctttctc tccacaggtg tccactccca gttcaattac
     2401 agctcttaag gctagagtat GCCACCATGG GAATTATCAA CACCCTTCAA AAATACTACT
     2461 GTCGCGTCCG TGGGGGTCGT TGCGCAGTCC TGTCGTGCCT GCCTAAAGAG GAGCAGATCG
     2521 GTAAATGCTC AACCCGTGGA CGTAAGTGCT GTCGTCGCAA GAAAGGCGGT TCTGGAGGCT
     2581 CAGGGGGGAG CGGAGGGTCC GGTGGATCAG GAGGCTCCAT GGCAGTTCCC GAGACCCGCC
     2641 CTAACCACAC TATTTATATC AACAACCTCA ATAGCAAGAT CAAGAAGGAT GAGCTAAAAA
     2701 AGTCCCTGTA CGCCATCTTC TCCCAGTTTG GCCAGATCCT GGATATCCTG GTACCGCGGC
     2761 AGCGTACCCC GAGGGGCCAG GCCTTTGTCA TCTTCAAGGA GGTCAGCAGC GCCACCAACG
     2821 CCCTGCGCTC CATGCAGGGT TTCCCTTTCT ATGACAAACC TATGCGTATC CAGTATGCCA
     2881 AGACCGACAA ACGTATCCCG GCCAAGATGA AAGGCACCTT CGTGggatcc CTTCAACTGC
     2941 CTCCACTTGA AAGACTGACA CTGGGCGGTA GTGGAGGAAG CGGGGGGAGC GGAGGGAGTG
     3001 GTGGATCCGG CGGCTCCatg tcggccagca gcctcttgga gcagagacca aaaggtcaag
     3061 gaaacaaagt acaaaatgga tctgtacatc aaaaggatgg attaaacgat gatgattttg
     3121 aaccttactt gagtccacag gcaaggccca ataatgcata tactgccatg tcagattcct
     3181 acttacccag ttactacagt ccctccattg gcttctccta ttctttgggt gaagctgctt
     3241 ggtctacggg gggtgacaca gccatgccct acttaacttc ttatggacag ctgagcaacg
     3301 gagagcccca cttcctacca gatgcaatgt ttgggcaacc aggagcccta ggtagcactc
     3361 catttcttgg tcagcatggt tttaatttct ttcccagtgg gattgacttc tcagcatggg
     3421 gaaataacag ttctcaggga cagtctactc agagctctgg atatagtagc aattatgctt
     3481 atgcacctag ctccttaggt ggagccatga ttgatggaca gtcagctttt gccaatgaga
     3541 ccctcaataa ggctcctggc atgaatacta tagaccaagg gatggcagca ggatccGATT
     3601 ACAAGGACGA CGATGACAAG TAGtgtttaa acgaattcgg gctcggtacc cggggatcct
     3661 ctagagtcga cctgcaggca tgcaagctga tccggctgct aacaaagccc gaaaggaagc
     3721 tgagttggct gctgccaccg ctgagcaata actagcataa ccccttgggg cggccgcttc
     3781 gagcagacat gataagatac attgatgagt ttggacaaac cacaactaga atgcagtgaa
     3841 aaaaatgctt tatttgtgaa atttgtgatg ctattgcttt atttgtaacc attataagct
     3901 gcaataaaca agttaacaac aacaattgca ttcattttat gtttcaggtt cagggggaga
     3961 tgtgggaggt ttttttaagc aagtaaaacc tctacaaatg tggtaaaatc gaattctaat
     4021 ggatcctctt tgcgcttgcg ttttcccttg tccagatagc ccagtagctg acattcatcc
     4081 ggggtcagca ccgtttctgc ggactggctt tctacgtgtt ccgcttcctt tagcagccct
     4141 tgcgccctga gtgcttgcgg cagcgtgagc ttcaaaagaa ttgccagctg gggcgccctc
     4201 tggtaaggtt gggaagccct gcaaagtaaa ctggatggct ttcttgccgc caaggatctg
     4261 atggcgcagg ggatcaagat ctgatcaaga gacaggatga cggtcgtttc gcatgcttga
     4321 acaagatgga ttgcacgcag gttctccggc cgcttgggtg gagaggctat tcggctatga
     4381 ctgggcacaa cagacaatcg gctgctctga tgccgccgtg ttccggctgt cagcgcaggg
     4441 gcgcccggtt ctttttgtca agaccgacct gtccggtgcc ctgaatgaac tgcaggacga
     4501 ggcagcgcgg ctatcgtggc tggccacgac gggcgttcct tgcgcagctg tgctcgacgt
     4561 tgtcactgaa gcgggaaggg actggctgct attgggcgaa gtgccggggc aggatctcct
     4621 gtcatctcac cttgctcctg ccgagaaagt atccatcatg gctgatgcaa tgcggcggct
     4681 gcatacgctt gatccggcta cctgcccatt cgaccaccaa gcgaaacatc gcatcgagcg
     4741 agcacgcact cggatggaag ccggtcttgt cgatcaggat gatctggacg aagagcatca
     4801 ggggctcgcg ccagccgaac tgttcgccag gctcaaggcg cgtatgccgg atggtgagga
     4861 tctcgtcgtg actcatggcg atgcctgctt gccgaatatc atggtggaaa atggccgctt
     4921 ttctggattc a
//
