>Addgene plasmid #132544 | CIRTS-6: bdefensin 3-TBP6.7-YTHDF2(1-200) | addgene full sequence | sequence record 258153 | Addgene NGS Result
GTTATTAATAGTAATCAATTACGGGGTCATTAGTTCATAGCCCATATATGGAGTTCCGCGTTACATAACT
TACGGTAAATGGCCCGCCTGGCTGACCGCCCAACGACCCCCGCCCATTGACGTCAATAATGACGTATGTT
CCCATAGTAACGCCAATAGGGACTTTCCATTGACGTCAATGGGTGGAGTATTTACGGTAAACTGCCCACT
TGGCAGTACATCAAGTGTATCATATGCCAAGTCCGCCCCCTATTGACGTCAATGACGGTAAATGGCCCGC
CTGGCATTATGCCCAGTACATGACCTTACGGGACTTTCCTACTTGGCAGTACATCTACGTATTAGTCATC
GCTATTACCATGGTGATGCGGTTTTGGCAGTACACCAATGGGCGTGGATAGCGGTTTGACTCACGGGGAT
TTCCAAGTCTCCACCCCATTGACGTCAATGGGAGTTTGTTTTGGCACCAAAATCAACGGGACTTTCCAAA
ATGTCGTAATAACCCCGCCCCGTTGACGCAAATGGGCGGTAGGCGTGTACGGTGGGAGGTCTATATAAGC
AGAGCTGGTTTAGTGAACCGTCAGATCACTAGAAGCTTTATTGCGGTAGTTTATCACAGTTAAATTGCTA
ACGCAGTCAGTGCTTCTGACACAACAGTCTCGAACTTAAGCTGCAGAAGTTGGTCGTGAGGCACTGGGCA
GGTAAGTATCAAGGTTACAAGACAGGTTTAAGGAGACCAATAGAAACTGGGCTTGTCGAGACAGAGAAGA
CTCTTGCGTTTCTGATAGGCACCTATTGGTCTTACTGACATCCACTTTGCCTTTCTCTCCACAGGTGTCC
ACTCCCAGTTCAATTACAGCTCTTAAGGCTAGAGTATGCCACCATGGGAATTATCAACACCCTTCAAAAA
TACTACTGTCGCGTCCGTGGGGGTCGTTGCGCAGTCCTGTCGTGCCTGCCTAAAGAGGAGCAGATCGGTA
AATGCTCAACCCGTGGACGTAAGTGCTGTCGTCGCAAGAAAGGCGGTTCTGGAGGCTCAGGGGGGAGCGG
AGGGTCCGGTGGATCAGGAGGCTCCATGGCAGTTCCCGAGACCCGCCCTAACCACACTATTTATATCAAC
AACCTCAATAGCAAGATCAAGAAGGATGAGCTAAAAAAGTCCCTGTACGCCATCTTCTCCCAGTTTGGCC
AGATCCTGGATATCCTGGTACCGCGGCAGCGTACCCCGAGGGGCCAGGCCTTTGTCATCTTCAAGGAGGT
CAGCAGCGCCACCAACGCCCTGCGCTCCATGCAGGGTTTCCCTTTCTATGACAAACCTATGCGTATCCAG
TATGCCAAGACCGACAAACGTATCCCGGCCAAGATGAAAGGCACCTTCGTGGGATCCCTTCAACTGCCTC
CACTTGAAAGACTGACACTGGGCGGTAGTGGAGGAAGCGGGGGGAGCGGAGGGAGTGGTGGATCCGGCGG
CTCCATGTCGGCCAGCAGCCTCTTGGAGCAGAGACCAAAAGGTCAAGGAAACAAAGTACAAAATGGATCT
GTACATCAAAAGGATGGATTAAACGATGATGATTTTGAACCTTACTTGAGTCCACAGGCAAGGCCCAATA
ATGCATATACTGCCATGTCAGATTCCTACTTACCCAGTTACTACAGTCCCTCCATTGGCTTCTCCTATTC
TTTGGGTGAAGCTGCTTGGTCTACGGGGGGTGACACAGCCATGCCCTACTTAACTTCTTATGGACAGCTG
AGCAACGGAGAGCCCCACTTCCTACCAGATGCAATGTTTGGGCAACCAGGAGCCCTAGGTAGCACTCCAT
TTCTTGGTCAGCATGGTTTTAATTTCTTTCCCAGTGGGATTGACTTCTCAGCATGGGGAAATAACAGTTC
TCAGGGACAGTCTACTCAGAGCTCTGGATATAGTAGCAATTATGCTTATGCACCTAGCTCCTTAGGTGGA
GCCATGATTGATGGACAGTCAGCTTTTGCCAATGAGACCCTCAATAAGGCTCCTGGCATGAATACTATAG
ACCAAGGGATGGCAGCAGGATCCGATTACAAGGACGACGATGACAAGTAGTGTTTAAACGAATTCGGGCT
CGGTACACGGGGATCCTCTAGAGTCGACCTGCAGGCATGCAAGCTGATCCGGCTGCTAACAAAGCCCGAA
AGGAAGCTGAGTTGGCTGCTGCCACCGCTGAGCAATAACTAGCATAACCCCTTGGGGCGGCCGCTTCGAG
CAGACATGATAAGATACATTGATGAGTTTGGACAAACCACAACTAGAATGCAGTGAAAAAAATGCTTTAT
TTGTGAAATTTGTGATGCTATTGCTTTATTTGTAACCATTATAAGCTGCAATAAACAAGTTAACAACAAC
AATTGCATTCATTTTATGTTTCAGGTTCAGGGGGAGATGTGGGAGGTTTTTTTAAGCAAGTAAAACCTCT
ACAAATGTGGTAAAATCGAATTCTAATGGATCCTCTTTGCGCTTGCGTTTTCCCTTGTCCAGATAGCCCA
GTAGCTGACATTCATCCGGGGTCAGCACCGTTTCTGCGGACTGGCTTTCTACGTGTTCCGCTTCCTTTAG
CAGCCCTTGCGCCCTGAGTGCTTGCGGCAGCGTGAGCTTCAAAAGAATTGCCAGCTGGGGCGCCCTCTGG
TAAGGTTGGGAAGCCCTGCAAAGTAAACTGGATGGCTTTCTTGCCGCCAAGGATCTGATGGCGCAGGGGA
TCAAGATCTGATCAAGAGACAGGATGACGGTCGTTTCGCATGCTTGAACAAGATGGATTGCACGCAGGTT
CTCCGGCCGCTTGGGTGGAGAGGCTATTCGGCTATGACTGGGCACAACAGACAATCGGCTGCTCTGATGC
CGCCGTGTTCCGGCTGTCAGCGCAGGGGCGCCCGGTTCTTTTTGTCAAGACCGACCTGTCCGGTGCCCTG
AATGAACTGCAGGACGAGGCAGCGCGGCTATCGTGGCTGGCCACGACGGGCGTTCCTTGCGCAGCTGTGC
TCGACGTTGTCACTGAAGCGGGAAGGGACTGGCTGCTATTGGGCGAAGTGCCGGGGCAGGATCTCCTGTC
ATCTCACCTTGCTCCTGCCGAGAAAGTATCCATCATGGCTGATGCAATGCGGCGGCTGCATACGCTTGAT
CCGGCTACCTGCCCATTCGACCACCAAGCGAAACATCGCATCGAGCGAGCACGCACTCGGATGGAAGCCG
GTCTTGTCGATCAGGATGATCTGGACGAAGAGCATCAGGGGCTCGCGCCAGCCGAACTGTTCGCCAGGCT
CAAGGCGCGTATGCCGGATGGTGAGGATCTCGTCGTGACTCATGGCGATGCCTGCTTGCCGAATATCATG
GTGGAAAATGGCCGCTTTTCTGGATTCATCGACTGTGGCCGGCTGGGTGTGGCGGACCGCTATCAGGACA
TAGCGTTGGCTACCCGTGATATTGCTGAAGAGCTTGGCGGCGAATGGGCTGACCGCTTCCTCGTGCTTTA
CGGTATCGCCGCTCCCGATTCGCAGCGCATCGCCTTCTATCGCCTTCTTGACGAGTTCTTCTGAGCGGGA
CTCTGGGGTTCGAAATGACCGACCAAGCGACGCCCAACCGGTATCAGCTCACTCAAAGGCGGTAATACGG
TTATCCACAGAATCAGGGGATAACGCAGGAAAGAACATGTGAGCAAAAGGCCAGCAAAAGGCCAGGAACC
GTAAAAAGGCCGCGTTGCTGGCGTTTTTCCATAGGCTCCGCCCCCCTGACGAGCATCACAAAAATCGACG
CTCAAGTCAGAGGTGGCGAAACCCGACAGGACTATAAAGATACCAGGCGTTTCCCCCTGGAAGCTCCCTC
GTGCGCTCTCCTGTTCCGACCCTGCCGCTTACCGGATACCTGTCCGCCTTTCTCCCTTCGGGAAGCGTGG
CGCTTTCTCATAGCTCACGCTGTAGGTATCTCAGTTCGGTGTAGGTCGTTCGCTCCAAGCTGGGCTGTGT
GCACGAACCCCCCGTTCAGCCCGACCGCTGCGCCTTATCCGGTAACTATCGTCTTGAGTCCAACCCGGTA
AGACACGACTTATCGCCACTGGCAGCAGCCACTGGTAACAGGATTAGCAGAGCGAGGTATGTAGGCGGTG
CTACAGAGTTCTTGAAGTGGTGGCCTAACTACGGCTACACTAGAAGGACAGTATTTGGTATCTGCGCTCT
GCTGAAGCCAGTTACCTTCGGAAAAAGAGTTGGTAGCTCTTGATCCGGCAAACAAACCACCGCTGGTAGC
GGTGGTTTTTTTGTTTGCAAGCAGCAGATTACGCGCAGAAAAAAAGGATTTCAAGAAGATCCTTTGATCT
TTTCTACGGGGTCTGACGCTCAGTGGAACGAAAACTCACGTTAAGGGATTTTGGTCATGAGATTATCAAA
AAGGATCTTCACCTAGATCCTTTTATAGTCCGGAAATACAGGAACGCACGCTGGATGGCCCTTCGCTGGG
ATGGTGAAACCATGAAAAATGGCAGCTTCAGTGGATTAAGTGGGGGTAATGTGGCCTGTACCCTCTGGTT
GCATAGGTATTCATACGGTTAAAATTTATCAGGCGCGATTGCGGCAGTTTTTCGGGTGGTTTGTTGCCAT
TTTTACCTGTCTGCTGCCGTGATCGCGCTGAACGCGTTTTAGCGGTGCGTACAATTAAGGGATTATGGTA
AATCCACTTACTGTCTGCCCTCGTAGCCATCGAGATAAACCGCAGTACTCCGGCCACGATGCGTCCGGCG
TAGAGGATCGAGATCTTCAATATTGGCCATTAGCCATATTATTCATTGGTTATATAGCATAAATCAATAT
TGGCTATTGGCCATTGCATACGTTGTATCTATATCATAATATGTACATTTATATTGGCTCATGTCCAATA
TGACCGCCATGTTGGCATTGATTATTGACTA
Features (pLannotate 1.2.2; 17 found; start..end, strand, type, name):
    364..563     +  promoter       CMV promoter: human cytomegalovirus (CMV) immediate early promoter
    702..834     +  intron         chimeric intron: chimera between introns from human β-globin and immunoglobulin heavy chain genes
    887..1021    +  CDS            DEFB103A (fragment): D103A_HUMAN - Also known as BD3, DEFB103, DEFB3. Experimental evidence at protein level: Swiss-Prot protein existence level 1. Exhibits antimicrobial activity against Gram-positive bacteria S.aureus and S.pyogenes, Gram-negative bacteria P.aeruginosa and E.coli and the yeast C.albicans. Kills multiresistant S.aureus and vancomycin-resistant E.faecium. No significant hemolytic activity was observed. From Homo sapiens (Human).
   1076..1381    +  CDS            SNRPA (fragment): SNRPA_HUMAN - Experimental evidence at protein level: Swiss-Prot protein existence level 1. Component of the spliceosomal U1 snRNP, which is essential for recognition of the pre-mRNA 5' splice-site and the subsequent assembly of the spliceosome. U1 snRNP is the first snRNP to interact with pre-mRNA. This interaction is required for the subsequent binding of U2 snRNP and the U4/U6/U5 tri-snRNP. SNRPA binds stem loop II of U1 snRNA. In a snRNP-free form (SF-A) may be involved in coupled pre-mRNA splicing and polyadenylation process. May bind preferentially to the 5'-UGCAC-3' motif on RNAs. From
   1475..2047    +  CDS            YTHDF2 (fragment): YTHD2_HUMAN - Also known as HGRG8 From Homo sapiens (Human).
   2054..2077    +  CDS            FLAG: FLAG® epitope tag, followed by an enterokinase cleavage site
   2090..2145    +  misc_feature   MCS: pUC18/19 multiple cloning site
   2152..2201    +  CDS            SET1 (fragment): solubility-enhancement tag derived from T7 phage gene 10B
   2209..2228    +  terminator     T7 terminator (fragment): transcription terminator for bacteriophage T7 RNA polymerase
   2250..2371    -  polyA_signal   SV40 poly(A) signal: SV40 polyadenylation signal
   2394..2462    -  CDS            large T antigen (fragment): large T antigen from SV40 (simian virus 40)
   2483..2635    -  CDS            tnpA (fragment): TN5P_ECOLX - Also known as tnp. Experimental evidence at protein level: Swiss-Prot protein existence level 1. Mediates transposition of transposon Tn5 by a 'cut and paste' mechanism. First, the monomeric transposase binds the 19 bp inverted DNA repeats flanking the transposon. Then, dimerization of the DNA- bound transposase creates a synaptic DNA complex. After nicking of the first DNA strand, excision of the transposon proceeds through a series of intermediates. The transposase then mediates the insertion of the transposon at a new site by strand transfer. The activity of the wild- type tran
   2637..2738    +  CDS            tnpA (fragment): TN5P_ECOLX - Also known as tnp. Experimental evidence at protein level: Swiss-Prot protein existence level 1. Mediates transposition of transposon Tn5 by a 'cut and paste' mechanism. First, the monomeric transposase binds the 19 bp inverted DNA repeats flanking the transposon. Then, dimerization of the DNA- bound transposase creates a synaptic DNA complex. After nicking of the first DNA strand, excision of the transposon proceeds through a series of intermediates. The transposase then mediates the insertion of the transposon at a new site by strand transfer. The activity of the wild- type tran
   2770..3564    +  CDS            NeoR/KanR: aminoglycoside phosphotransferase from Tn5; aph(3')-II (or nptII); confers resistance to neomycin, kanamycin, and G418 (Geneticin®)
   3736..4324    -  rep_origin     ori: high-copy-number ColE1/pMB1/pBR322/pUC origin of replication
   4440..4723    +  misc_feature   cer region: ColE1-derived recombination site that helps to maintain plasmids as monomers
   4916..362     +  enhancer       CMV enhancer (across the origin): human cytomegalovirus immediate early enhancer
