[The description below was written by a language model from this plasmid's Addgene catalogue record, the feature table of its GenBank file and pLannotate feature annotations shown in this document.]
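Description:
CIRTS-6: bdefensin 3-TBP6.7-YTHDF2(1-200) is a 4,931 bp mammalian expression plasmid built on a backbone recorded as "cmv d0". It encodes a synthetic RNA-targeting effector protein assembled from human protein parts. In bacteria the plasmid replicates from a ColE1/pUC-type origin and is selected with kanamycin through a Tn5-derived aminoglycoside phosphotransferase (NeoR/KanR). A ColE1 cer region is also present; this recombination site helps resolve plasmid multimers so the plasmid is maintained as monomers. The two feature tables (the depositor's GenBank file and the annotation of the repository's sequencing result) use different coordinate origins but describe the same length and the same arrangement of elements.

The expression cassette uses the human cytomegalovirus immediate-early enhancer and promoter, followed by a chimeric β-globin/immunoglobulin intron that supports efficient transcript processing, and it ends with an SV40 polyadenylation signal. The open reading frame begins with a fragment of human β-defensin 3 (DEFB103A). Next comes TBP6.7, an engineered RNA hairpin-binding domain derived from the U1 snRNP protein SNRPA, which carries a series of annotated point substitutions (including E19S, S46P, S48Q, L49R, K50T, M51P, S91K, D92R and I94P). This is followed by an HIV nuclear export signal, a flexible GGS linker, and the N-terminal 200 residues of the m6A reader YTHDF2, with a C-terminal FLAG tag for detection. The associated publication describes programmable, RNA-guided RNA effector proteins built from human components. In that design the hairpin-binding domain would engage a guide RNA and the YTHDF2 fragment would serve as the effector, though the record does not spell out these roles. No guide RNA cassette is annotated on this plasmid, so a guide would presumably be supplied separately. The stated purpose is simply expression of CIRTS-6 in mammalian cells.
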