Addgene plasmid #132544: CIRTS-6: bdefensin 3-TBP6.7-YTHDF2(1-200)
Purpose: Expresses CIRTS-6 (bdefensin 3-TBP6.7-YTHDF2(1-200)) in mammalian cells
Depositing lab: Bryan Dickinson. Depositing organization: University of Chicago. Publication: Programmable RNA-Guided RNA Effector Proteins Built from Human Parts. Rauch S, He E, Srienc M, Zhou H, Zhang Z, Dickinson BC. Cell. 2019 Jun 27;178(1):122-134.e12. doi: 10.1016/j.cell.2019.05.049. Epub 2019 Jun 20. PubMed 31230714.
Backbone
  Vector backbone: cmv d0
  Vector type: Mammalian Expression
Growth in bacteria
  Bacterial resistance: Kanamycin, 50 μg/mL
  Growth temperature: 37°C
  Growth strain: DH5alpha
  Copy number: Unknown
Gene/Insert
  Gene/Insert name: CIRTS-6: bdefensin 3-TBP6.7-YTHDF2(1-200)
  Species: Synthetic
  Promoter: cmv d0
  Tag / fusion protein: FLAG tag (C terminal on insert)
  Cloning method: Gibson Cloning
  Sequencing primers: 5′ AGTTAAATTGCTAACGCAGTCA; 3′ CAGCAGCCAACTCAGCTTCCTTTCGGGCTT
Terms and licenses: Academic/Nonprofit Terms; Industry Terms: Not Available to Industry
How to cite: CIRTS-6: bdefensin 3-TBP6.7-YTHDF2(1-200) was a gift from Bryan Dickinson (Addgene plasmid # 132544 ; http://n2t.net/addgene:132544 ; RRID:Addgene_132544)
